>Addgene plasmid #225074 | pET28:LanII-57 | addgene full sequence | sequence record 447358 | Addgene NGS Result
TTGAGATCCTTTTTTTCTGCGCGTAATCTGCTGCTTGCAAACAAAAAAACCACCGCTACCAGCGGTGGTT
TGTTTGCCGGATCAAGAGCTACCAACTCTTTTTCCGAAGGTAACTGGCTTCAGCAGAGCGCAGATACCAA
ATACTGTCCTTCTAGTGTAGCCGTAGTTAGGCCACCACTTCAAGAACTCTGTAGCACCGCCTACATACCT
CGCTCTGCTAATCCTGTTACCAGTGGCTGCTGCCAGTGGCGATAAGTCGTGTCTTACCGGGTTGGACTCA
AGACGATAGTTACCGGATAAGGCGCAGCGGTCGGGCTGAACGGGGGGTTCGTGCACACAGCCCAGCTTGG
AGCGAACGACCTACACCGAACTGAGATACCTACAGCGTGAGCTATGAGAAAGCGCCACGCTTCCCGAAGG
GAGAAAGGCGGACAGGTATCCGGTAAGCGGCAGGGTCGGAACAGGAGAGCGCACGAGGGAGCTTCCAGGG
GGAAACGCCTGGTATCTTTATAGTCCTGTCGGGTTTCGCCACCTCTGACTTGAGCGTCGATTTTTGTGAT
GCTCGTCAGGGGGGCGGAGCCTATGGAAAAACGCCAGCAACGCGGCCTTTTTACGGTTCCTGGCCTTTTG
CTGGCCTTTTGCTCACATGTTCTTTCCTGCGTTATCCCCTGATTCTGTGGATAACCGTATTACCGCCTTT
GAGTGAGCTGATACCGCTCGCCGCAGCCGAACGACCGAGCGCAGCGAGTCAGTGAGCGAGGAAGCGGAAG
AGCGCCTGATGCGGTATTTTCTCCTTACGCATCTGTGCGGTATTTCACACCGCAATGGTGCACTCTCAGT
ACAATCTGCTCTGATGCCGCATAGTTAAGCCAGTATACACTCCGCTATCGCTACGTGACTGGGTCATGGC
TGCGCCCCGACACCCGCCAACACCCGCTGACGCGCCCTGACGGGCTTGTCTGCTCCCGGCATCCGCTTAC
AGACAAGCTGTGACCGTCTCCGGGAGCTGCATGTGTCAGAGGTTTTCACCGTCATCACCGAAACGCGCGA
GGCAGCTGCGGTAAAGCTCATCAGCGTGGTCGTGAAGCGATTCACAGATGTCTGCCTGTTCATCCGCGTC
CAGCTCGTTGAGTTTCTCCAGAAGCGTTAATGTCTGGCTTCTGATAAAGCGGGCCATGTTAAGGGCGGTT
TTTTCCTGTTTGGTCACTGATGCCTCCGTGTAAGGGGGATTTCTGTTCATGGGGGTAATGATACCGATGA
AACGAGAGAGGATGCTCACGATACGGGTTACTGATGATGAACATGCCCGGTTACTGGAACGTTGTGAGGG
TAAACAACTGGCGGTATGGATGCGGCGGGACCAGAGAAAAATCACTCAGGGTCAATGCCAGCGCTTCGTT
AATACAGATGTAGGTGTTCCACAGGGTAGCCAGCAGCATCCTGCGATGCAGATCCGGAACATAATGGTGC
AGGGCGCTGACTTCCGCGTTTCCAGACTTTACGAAACACGGAAACCGAAGACCATTCATGTTGTTGCTCA
GGTCGCAGACGTTTTGCAGCAGCAGTCGCTTCACGTTCGCTCGCGTATCGGTGATTCATTCTGCTAACCA
GTAAGGCAACCCCGCCAGCCTAGCCGGGTCCTCAACGACAGGAGCACGATCATGCGCACCCGTGGGGCCG
CCATGCCGGCGATAATGGCCTGCTTCTCGCCGAAACGTTTGGTGGCGGGACCAGTGACGAAGGCTTGAGC
GAGGGCGTGCAAGATTCCGAATACCGCAAGCGACAGGCCGATCATCGTCGCGCTCCAGCGAAAGCGGTCC
TCGCCGAAAATGACCCAGAGCGCTGCCGGCACCTGTCCTACGAGTTGCATGATAAAGAAGACAGTCATAA
GTGCGGCGACGATAGTCATGCCCCGCGCCCACCGGAAGGAGCTGACTGGGTTGAAGGCTCTCAAGGGCAT
CGGTCGAGATCCCGGTGCCTAATGAGTGAGCTAACTTACATTAATTGCGTTGCGCTCACTGCCCGCTTTC
CAGTCGGGAAACCTGTCGTGCCAGCTGCATTAATGAATCGGCCAACGCGCGGGGAGAGGCGGTTTGCGTA
TTGGGCGCCAGGGTGGTTTTTCTTTTCACCAGTGAGACGGGCAACAGCTGATTGCCCTTCACCGCCTGGC
CCTGAGAGAGTTGCAGCAAGCGGTCCACGCTGGTTTGCCCCAGCAGGCGAAAATCCTGTTTGATGGTGGT
TAACGGCGGGATATAACATGAGCTGTCTTCGGTATCGTCGTATCCCACTACCGAGATATCCGCACCAACG
CGCAGCCCGGACTCGGTAATGGCGCGCATTGCGCCCAGCGCCATCTGATCGTTGGCAACCAGCATCGCAG
TGGGAACGATGCCCTCATTCAGCATTTGCATGGTTTGTTGAAAACCGGACATGGCACTCCAGTCGCCTTC
CCGTTCCGCTATCGGCTGAATTTGATTGCGAGTGAGATATTTATGCCAGCCAGCCAGACGCAGACGCGCC
GAGACAGAACTTAATGGGCCCGCTAACAGCGCGATTTGCTGGTGACCCAATGCGACCAGATGCTCCACGC
CCAGTCGCGTACCGTCTTCATGGGAGAAAATAATACTGTTGATGGGTGTCTGGTCAGAGACATCAAGAAA
TAACGCCGGAACATTAGTGCAGGCAGCTTCCACAGCAATGGCATCCTGGTCATCCAGCGGATAGTTAATG
ATCAGCCCACTGACGCGTTGCGCGAGAAGATTGTGCACCGCCGCTTTACAGGCTTCGACGCCGCTTCGTT
CTACCATCGACACCACCACGCTGGCACCCAGTTGATCGGCGCGAGATTTAATCGCCGCGACAATTTGCGA
CGGCGCGTGCAGGGCCAGACTGGAGGTGGCAACGCCAATCAGCAACGACTGTTTGCCCGCCAGTTGTTGT
GCCACGCGGTTGGGAATGTAATTCAGCTCCGCCATCGCCGCTTCCACTTTTTCCCGCGTTTTCGCAGAAA
CGTGGCTGGCCTGGTTCACCACGCGGGAAACGGTCTGATAAGAGACACCGGCATACTCTGCGACATCGTA
TAACGTTACTGGTTTCACATTCACCACCCTGAATTGACTCTCTTCCGGGCGCTATCATGCCATACCGCGA
AAGGTTTTGCGCCATTCGATGGTGTCCGGGATCTCGACGCTCTCCCTTATGCGACTCCTGCATTAGGAAG
CAGCCCAGTAGTAGGTTGAGGCCGTTGAGCACCGCCGCCGCAAGGAATGGTGCATGCAAGGAGATGGCGC
CCAACAGTCCCCCGGCCACGGGGCCTGCCACCATACCCACGCCGAAACAAGCGCTCATGAGCCCGAAGTG
GCGAGCCCGATCTTCCCCATCGGTGATGTCGGCGATATAGGCGCCAGCAACCGCACCTGTGGCGCCGGTG
ATGCCGGCCACGATGCGTCCGGCGTAGAGGATCGAGATCTCGATCCCGCGAAATATGGTAATACGACTCA
CTATAGGGGAATTGTGAGCGGATAACAATTCCAAGGAGATATACAATGCACCACCACCACCACCACGCAA
TGTCGGATAATAGTACAGCTCGTGCATGGAAAGACCCAGAAGATGCAGCACGCGCAGTCGCACCGGCGCA
TCCGAGCGGTGAGGTTGATCTTGGATTATTTGTTGGCGGTTTGTCAGATGAAGAAGGCGGCAGCGAAGCA
TTGGGTACAGGCGGCTGTTGTCCGACCTGGGCAACAGGTACCCATTGTTAACTAGAAGCCCGGCAGAGTT
AGTTCGAACCTAATGCCACAAATGAGACAGGACGCCAATGGGTACCGGACATTAGGTCGAGCTCAGTTCG
GTAACGGAGAGACCCTGCGGCGCGGTCTAGCATAACCCCTTGGGGCCTCTAAACGGGTCTTGAGGGGTTT
TTTGCCCTTAATACGACTCACTATAGGGGAATTGTGAGCGGATAACAATTCCAAGGAGATATACAATGCA
TCACCACCACCACCATGCCATGTCGAATGAAGATATCGTTCGCTCCTGGAAAGATCCGGAGACGGCTCGT
ACCGCTCCGGGCCACCCAGTGGGTGAACCGGACCTGACCGCTCTGTCCGGTGGTGAGGAACAGATTACCG
TATATGATATTTGTACGACGAATCAGACCGGATGTGGGACTTGCGGTAGCTTCAGTTTTGGCTGTTGTTG
ACTAGAAGCCCGGCAGAGTTAGTTCGAACCTAATGCCACAAATGAGACAGGACGCCAATGGGTACCGGAC
ATTAGGTCGAGCTCAGTTCGGTCTAGCATAACCCCTTGGGGCCTCTAAACGGGTCTTGAGGGGTTTTTTG
GCTCTAATACGACTCACTATAGGGGAATTGTGAGCGGATAACAATTCCAAGGAGATATACAATGCCGTCA
AATACTCCACCGGATGCCGCAGCCGCAGCGCCACCATGGTCACGTGTGAATCGTAGTCCTTTGACGGGTT
CATGGTGGGCACGTGGCCTGTGGCTGGCGGAACGCTTATCAGGTGAGGGAGATCCGCCTGCACCAGTAGC
AGATAATCCAGCGGAAGGTTCATTAGGATGGCGTGCGGATCGTCGTCTGGCACGTTGGCGTTCGGCCTTT
ACCGATCATGCCCCTGATACAGCCGAAGCACAAGCCCGTGCACTCGGGATTGATCCACCTCTGCTTCGCC
GTTTGCTTGCAGAACATCCTGATTCATTAGCCGCTCGTACAGCGAAACCGGCTTGGGCACGCTTCGTTGA
AGATGTTGTTGCACGTGCTCCTCGTCTGCCGCCGGCCCCTGATGGTGAAGATACTACAGAACATGATGAA
GAACATGATGGAACACATCGTCATGGTTTTGCTGACTTTGCGGCAGTTGTAGAACCTTTTCTGGCTGAAG
CATTACGTTTACTTGAAGCGCCCGCCCGTACCGCTGATGCAACGGAACCCAGTGCAGCCGTTCTTGCAGC
GGTGCGCCGTTCGCTGACCGCGGGTCTGCGTGATCAATTAGTTAGTGTACTTGGTCGCACCTTAGTGTTA
GAACTTCATGTTGCTCGTTTGTCTGGTCAGTTAAGTGGTGATACACCACAGGAACGTTTCCATGCATTTA
TTGCGTGGCAACGTGAACCGGAACGCTTAGCGGCACTGCTTGATGAGTATGCTGTTCTGGCGCGTTTATT
GGCATGTGCGACCCGTAATGCGGTACATGCGCATCGTGAATTTCTGGATCGTTTTACTGCAGATCGTCCT
GCACTCGTTGAACGTCTCTTTGCTGGACGTGATCCTGGGGAGCTGACTGAAGTCCGTACAGGTCGCGGTG
ACGGTCATGAAGCTGGACGTTCAGTTGCATTGCTGACATTTTCATCTGGGGCGCGTCTTGTTTATAAACC
TCGTCCACTTGCAGTACATGAACATTTTAATGCGTTAGTAGATTGGTATGACACTGTATTACCTGTTCCG
GGTCCGGGTACCGTAGCAGTGTGGGATCGTGGTGGTTATGGATGGATTGAATATGTTGAACCCGCACCTT
GTGCCGATCATGCAGCCGCAGAACGTTTCTACCATCGTCTCGGTGCACTGCTCGCATTGTTATATGCCAC
CGCAGCAACCGATTTTCATTTTGAAAATGTGATTGCCGTGGGTGAACATCCTGTGGCCGTAGATTTGGAA
TCTTTGTTCCATGTGGGTGTTCCGCATCTCACCGGTTCACCACTGATTGATGATGACCCCGCTCAGCACC
TGCTTGCGCATTCTGTTCAACGTGTGGGTCTGCTCCCGTCGGTGCTTGTAGGCGATGGCGGCGCAGTCCT
GGATGTAGGTGGTATGGGTGCTGACAAAGGAGCAGTGATGCCTTTTAAAAGCCCAACATGGGAAGGAGAT
GGTACAGATGAAATGCGTTTGACACGTGTTCAACGTGCATTTGAAGGAAGCGCAAATCGTCCTCGTTTAG
ATGGGCGTGATGTAGATCCGGCGGATCATCTGGCGTCCTTACGTGCCGGCTTCGAAGCGGGTTATCGTGC
GATTGCGGCACACCGTGAAGCCCTTCTTGCTCCTGATGGCCCCCTGGAACGCTTTCGCGAAGATACTTGT
CGTACCATTGTACGCGCTACGCGCGTTTATGCCCATCTTCTGGGCGAATCGACTCATCCGGATGTAACTC
GCGATGCATTGGATCGTGATCGCGTATTAGGATTAATTTTCGCACAAAGTGCAGGGAACCCGGCGCAACG
TCCATTGCTCCGTTTAGAAGCCGAAGATTTATGGTCAGGTGATGTCCCGTTATTTCGTAGCGTTGTGGGT
TCACGTGATCTTCGTACACATCGTGGCCGTAGTTTGCCGCGTGCACTCCCAGAAAGCGGGTTGGATCGTG
CACGTCGCATTGTAGCTGCCATGGATGAACATGATTTAGCTACTCAGGATTGGATTATTCGTGCAGCTTT
TGCGGCACGTGCAACCACTGGTGGTGCAGATGGTGCGGCACCAGCAGGTTCAGGTCCACGTCCTGCCGGC
CCTGCAACTGGTCCGGACCGTAGTCCCGGAGAACGCGCACTGCGTTTGGCGCGTTCCGTTGCGGACCGCT
TATTGGCCGATGCGCGCCGCGATGGTGGTCGCGCGGGTTGGCTCGGTCTGGATTTAAGTCGCGATCAATG
GCGTGTAACAGCACTGCGTGATGATTTATATGGTGGTTATCCTGGTACAGCTCTGTTCTTCGCACAACTT
GCAGCGGTCACAGGTGAAGAACGTTATGCACGCTGGGCACGCCGTATTCTGGCACCTTTTCCGGAACATT
TAGCTCACGTATTACGTCATACGCCGAACCGCTCCTGGGGTGCATTTGGTGGCCTGGCAGGTACGGCCTA
TGCTTTAGACTGCGCCGCTGTACTGCTGGACGATCCTGCGCTGGCGGAACCGGTACCAGGTTTATTCACT
GCCGCTGCTGGAGCTTTAGATGATGATCGTCAGTTAGACTTAATTGGTGGCGCAGCGGGCTGTTTGGCGG
TTGCCGAAGCGCTTGCGCATCGTTATGGTGCTGCTGCGCATGATTGTGCTCGCCGCTGTGCACGTTTATT
GGTTGAGAAAGCGGAAGCTCATCCGGGTGGTACTGTAGCATGGCGTACGGCTATGCCAGCGGCACGTCCT
TTACTGGGTATGTCGCATGGCGCGGGTGGTATTGGTTGGGCTCTGTTACGTCATGCAGCTCGTACCGGAG
ATCCAGCCGCGCTGCGCACGGGTCAAGCGGCTTTAGCATACGAAGAAGCGGGTTATGATCCAGAAGTGGA
CAACTGGCCTGATTACCGTGAACAGGCTCCCCGTCCATGGCGTGCGACACCACCACCCGGTACATTTGCA
GCCGTACATGCGTGGTGTCATGGTGCACCTGGCATTGGTCTGCTTCGCGCAGATTTACCTGCGGGAGTTC
GTACTCCATCCAGCGATCGCGCTCTCCTGCGTGCTGTCCGCTCGACCGCCGATGCGGGCCAAATTGGTGA
TGATAGCCTGTGTCATGGTACTCTGGGTAATTTAGAATTGTTTGCTGCTGCAGCGCGTGCAGGCGTAGCG
CGTGCTCGTGATGATCACAGCCGTACGCGTGATGCAGTCCTGGCCGCTATTGAAGAGCGTGGACCGGTTT
GTGGAACGCCTGGTGGCATTGTGACTCCTGGTCTGATGACAGGCTTAGCAGGCATTGGTCATGGTTTGCT
GCGTATTGCAGCCCCTGAACGTGTGGCACCTGTCCTCTTGCTGGCCCCGCAAGAAGCCCCGTAACGGTCT
AGCATAACCCCTTGGGGCCTCTAAACGGGTCTTGAGGGGTTTTTTGAGCGCTGAAAGGAGGAACTATATC
CGGATTGGCGAATGGG
[124 nt withheld, positions 7857-7980]
C
[91 nt withheld, positions 7982-8072]
A
[49 nt withheld, positions 8074-8122]
CCTTTGACGTTGGAGTCCACGTTCTTT
[37 nt withheld, positions 8150-8186]
ACCCTATCTCGGTCTATTCTTTTGATTTATAAGGGATTTTGCCGATTTCGGCCTATTGGTTAAAAAATGA
GCTGATTTAACAAAAATTTAACGCGAATTTTAACAAAATATTAACGCTTACAATTTAGGTGGCACTTTTC
GGGGAAATGTGCGCGGAACCCCTATTTGTTTATTTTTCTAAATACATTCAAATATGTATCCGCTCATGAA
TTAATTCTTAGAAAAACTCATCGAGCATCAAATGAAACTGCAATTTATTCATATCAGGATTATCAATACC
ATATTTTTGAAAAAGCCGTTTCTGTAATGAAGGAGAAAACTCACCGAGGCAGTTCCATAGGATGGCAAGA
TCCTGGTATCGGTCTGCGATTCCGACTCGTCCAACATCAATACAACCTATTAATTTCCCCTCGTCAAAAA
TAAGGTTATCAAGTGAGAAATCACCATGAGTGACGACTGAATCCGGTGAGAATGGCAAAAGTTTATGCAT
TTCTTTCCAGACTTGTTCAACAGGCCAGCCATTACGCTCGTCATCAAAATCACTCGCATCAACCAAACCG
TTATTCATTCGTGATTGCGCCTGAGCGAGACGAAATACGCGATCGCTGTTAAAAGGACAATTACAAACAG
GAATCGAATGCAACCGGCGCAGGAACACTGCCAGCGCATCAACAATATTTTCACCTGAATCAGGATATTC
TTCTAATACCTGGAATGCTGTTTTCCCGGGGATCGCAGTGGTGAGTAACCATGCATCATCAGGAGTACGG
ATAAAATGCTTGATGGTCGGAAGAGGCATAAATTCCGTCAGCCAGTTTAGTCTGACCATCTCATCTGTAA
CATCATTGGCAACGCTACCTTTGCCATGTTTCAGAAACAACTCTGGCGCATCGGGCTTCCCATACAATCG
ATAGATTGTCGCACCTGATTGCCCGACATTATCGCGAGCCCATTTATACCCATATAAATCAGCATCCATG
TTGGAATTTAATCGCGGCCTAGAGCAAGACGTTTCCCGTTGAATATGGCTCATAACACCCCTTGTATTAC
TGTTTATGTAAGCAGACAGTTTTATTGTTCATGACCAAAATCCCTTAACGTGAGTTTTCGTTCCACTGAG
CGTCAGACCCCGTAGAAAAGATCAAAGGATCTTC
Features (pLannotate 1.2.2; 22 found; start..end, strand, type, name):
      1..589     +  rep_origin     ori: high-copy-number ColE1/pMB1/pBR322/pUC origin of replication
    775..914     -  misc_feature   bom: basis of mobility region from pBR322
   1016..1207    -  CDS            rop: Rop protein, which maintains plasmids at low copy number; rop
   1224..1604    +  CDS            YPB1_ECOLX: Protein predicted: Swiss-Prot protein existence level 4. From Escherichia coli.
   1676..1967    -  CDS            TcR (fragment): tetracycline efflux protein; tet; confers resistance to tetracycline
   1982..2003    -  protein_bind   CAP binding site: CAP binding activates transcription in the presence of cAMP. E. coli catabolite activator protein
   2016..3098    -  CDS            lacI: lac repressor; lacI; The lac repressor binds to the lac operator to inhibit transcription in E. coli. This inhibition can be relieved by adding lactose or isopropyl-β-D-thiogalactopyranoside (IPTG).
   3099..3176    -  promoter       lacI promoter: lacI
   3184..3463    -  CDS            TcR (fragment): tetracycline efflux protein; tet; confers resistance to tetracycline
   3489..3507    +  promoter       T7 promoter: promoter for bacteriophage T7 RNA polymerase
   3508..3532    +  protein_bind   lac operator: The lac repressor binds to the lac operator to inhibit transcription in E. coli. This inhibition can be relieved by adding lactose or isopropyl-β-D-thiogalactopyranoside (IPTG). lac repressor encoded by lacI
   3549..3566    +  CDS            9xHis (fragment): 9xHis affinity tag
   3877..3924    +  terminator     T7 terminator: transcription terminator for bacteriophage T7 RNA polymerase
   3929..3947    +  promoter       T7 promoter: promoter for bacteriophage T7 RNA polymerase
   3948..3972    +  protein_bind   lac operator: The lac repressor binds to the lac operator to inhibit transcription in E. coli. This inhibition can be relieved by adding lactose or isopropyl-β-D-thiogalactopyranoside (IPTG). lac repressor encoded by lacI
   4293..4340    +  terminator     T7 terminator: transcription terminator for bacteriophage T7 RNA polymerase
   4345..4363    +  promoter       T7 promoter: promoter for bacteriophage T7 RNA polymerase
   4364..4388    +  protein_bind   lac operator: The lac repressor binds to the lac operator to inhibit transcription in E. coli. This inhibition can be relieved by adding lactose or isopropyl-β-D-thiogalactopyranoside (IPTG). lac repressor encoded by lacI
   7769..7816    +  terminator     T7 terminator: transcription terminator for bacteriophage T7 RNA polymerase
   7857..8285    +  rep_origin     f1 ori (sequence partly withheld): f1 bacteriophage origin of replication; arrow indicates direction of (+) strand synthesis
   8338..8395    +  promoter       AmpR promoter (fragment): bla
   8404..9219    -  CDS            KanR: aminoglycoside phosphotransferase; aph(3')-Ia; confers resistance to kanamycin in bacteria or G418 (Geneticin®) in eukaryotes
