[The description below was written by a language model from this plasmid's Addgene catalogue record and pLannotate feature annotations shown in this document.]
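Description:
pET28:LanII-57 is a bacterial expression plasmid built on the pET28a backbone that co-expresses the components of a class II lanthipeptide biosynthetic gene cluster, designated LanII-57, from Kitasatospora xanthocidica in E. coli. The 9,340-nt sequence carries a ColE1/pMB1-type origin with the adjacent bom region and rop gene, an f1 phage origin, and a kanamycin resistance gene (aminoglycoside phosphotransferase) for selection. The catalogue lists it as high copy, although the annotated rop gene normally restrains copy number in this origin family. A lacI gene with its own promoter supplies the lac repressor.

The payload, assembled by Golden Gate cloning, is arranged as three tandem, same-orientation expression units, each with its own T7 promoter, lac operator and T7 terminator. This makes all three transcripts dependent on T7 RNA polymerase and inducible with IPTG or lactose. The catalogued insert is the wild-type 216-bp LanA(A) precursor peptide with an N-terminal His6 tag, and the depositor notes that the plasmid also encodes His6-tagged LanA(B) and the LanM synthetase. The feature table does not annotate these coding sequences, but its spacing fits two short cassettes followed by a roughly 3.4-kb cassette, presumably the two precursors and then LanM. Only the first cassette has an annotated His-tag fragment.

Co-expression lets the LanM enzyme, which in class II systems dehydrates Ser/Thr residues and forms thioether rings, modify both precursor peptides in vivo, and the His tags allow affinity purification of the modified products. The construct belongs to the FAST-RiPPs platform for discovering ribosomally synthesized antimicrobial peptides.
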