Addgene plasmid #225074: pET28:LanII-57
Purpose: Expresses two precursor peptides and the lanthipeptide synthetase from LanII-57 (FAST-RiPPs) in E. coli
Depositing lab: Wilfred van der Donk. Depositing organization: University of Illinois at Urbana-Champaign. Publication: A scalable platform to discover antimicrobials of ribosomal origin. Ayikpoe RS, Shi C, Battiste AJ, Eslami SM, Ramesh S, Simon MA, Bothwell IR, Lee H, Rice AJ, Ren H, Tian Q, Harris LA, Sarksian R, Zhu L, Frerk AM, Precord TW, van der Donk WA, Mitchell DA, Zhao H. Nat Commun. 2022 Oct 17;13(1):6135. doi: 10.1038/s41467-022-33890-w. PubMed 36253467.
Backbone
  Vector backbone: pET28a
  Vector type: Bacterial Expression
Growth in bacteria
  Bacterial resistance: Kanamycin, 50 μg/mL
  Growth temperature: 37°C
  Growth strain: DH5alpha
  Copy number: High Copy
Gene/Insert
  Gene/Insert name: LanA(A) (LanII-57)
  Species: Kitasatospora xanthocidica
  Insert size (bp): 216
  Mutation: WT
  Promoter: T7
  Tag / fusion protein: His6 (N terminal on insert)
  Cloning method: Golden Gate
Terms and licenses: Academic/Nonprofit Terms; Industry Terms: Not Available to Industry
Depositor comments: Also encodes His6-tagged LanA(B) (LanII-57) and LanM (LanII-57)
How to cite: pET28:LanII-57 was a gift from Wilfred van der Donk (Addgene plasmid # 225074 ; http://n2t.net/addgene:225074 ; RRID:Addgene_225074)
